>Addgene plasmid #43648 | III-GGTC | depositor partial sequence | sequence record 58913 | III-GGTC sequence 426 bps
CGTCTCGGCTCACCCCAGAGCAGGTCGTGGCAATCGCGAGCAATAACGGCGGAAAACAGGCTTTGGAAAC
GGTGCAGAGGCTCCTTCCAGTGCTGTGCCAAGCGCACGGACTCACCCCAGAGCAGGTCGTGGCAATCGCG
AGCAATAACGGCGGAAAACAGGCTTTGGAAACGGTGCAGAGGCTCCTTCCAGTGCTGTGCCAAGCGCACG
GCCTCACCCCAGAGCAGGTCGTGGCCATTGCCTCGAATGGAGGGGGCAAACAGGCGTTGGAAACCGTACA
ACGATTGCTGCCGGTGCTGTGCCAAGCGCACGGATTAACCCCAGAGCAGGTCGTGGCGATCGCAAGCCAC
GACGGAGGAAAGCAAGCCTTGGAAACAGTACAGAGGCTGTTGCCTGTGCTGTGCCAAGCGCACGGACTCA
GAGACG
