>Addgene plasmid #43648 | III-GGTC | addgene partial sequence | sequence record 61724 | M13-F20 5'-TGTAAAACGACGGCCAGT-3'
CGAATTGGGCCCTCTAGATGCATGCTCGAGCGGCCGCCAGTGTGATGGATATCTGCAGAATTCGCCCTTG
ATGCCGTCCTAGCGCGTCTCGGCTCACCCCAGAGCAGGTCGTGGCAATCGCGAGCAATAACGGCGGAAAA
CAGGCTTTGGAAACGGTGCAGAGGCTCCTTCCAGTGCTGTGCCAAGCGCACGGACTCACCCCAGAGCAGG
TCGTGGCAATCGCGAGCAATAACGGCGGAAAACAGGCTTTGGAAACGGTGCAGAGGCTCCTTCCAGTGCT
GTGCCAAGCGCACGGCCTCACCCCAGAGCAGGTCGTGGCCATTGCCTCGAATGGAGGGGGCAAACAGGCG
TTGGAAACCGTACAACGATTGCTGCCGGTGCTGTGCCAAGCGCACGGATTAACCCCAGAGCAGGTCGTGG
CGATCGCAAGCCACGACGGAGGAAAGCAAGCCTTGGAAACAGTACAGAGGCTGTTGCCTGTGCTGTGCCA
AGCGCACGGACTCAGAGACGTGGGCACAGGAAAGATACTTAAGGGCGAATTCCAGCACACTGGCGGCCGT
TACTAGTGGATCCGAGCTCGGTACCAAGCTTGATGCATAGCTTGAGTATTCTATAGTGTCACCTAAATAG
CTTGGCGTAATCATGGTCATAGCTGTTTCCTGTGTGAAATTGTTATCCGCTCACAATTCCACACAACATA
CGAGCCGGAAGCATAAAGTGTAAAGCCTGGGGTGCCTAATGAGTGAGCTAACTCACATTAATTGCGTTGC
GCTCACTGCCCGCTTTCCAGTCGGGAAACCTGTCGTGCCAGCTGCATTAATGAATCGGCCAACGCGCGGG
GAGAGGCGGTTTGCGTATTGGGCGCTCTTCCGCTTCCTCGCT
