[The description below was written by a language model from this plasmid's Addgene catalogue record.]
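Description:
III-GGTC is a bacterial cloning plasmid built on the commercial pCRII-TOPO backbone (about 4 kb without insert), into which a 426 bp synthetic fragment was introduced by TOPO cloning. It is a high-copy plasmid maintained in E. coli and carries both ampicillin and kanamycin resistance, so either or both antibiotics can be used for selection. The insert sits between the T7 and M13 reverse priming sites of the backbone, which serve as the sequencing primers for verifying it. No feature table accompanies the record, so other backbone elements such as the origin of replication are not itemised.

The record gives the insert only by its name and describes it as synthetic, without spelling out its composition. The associated publication describes a TALEN genome-editing system for generating human stem cell-based disease models. In that context the name most plausibly denotes a pre-assembled block of TAL effector repeats: a four-repeat unit recognising the DNA bases G, G, T and C, designated for the third position ("III") in a modular assembly scheme. The insert size is roughly consistent with four repeat modules, but this reading is an inference rather than something stated in the record. There is no promoter-driven expression cassette, tag or reporter described, and the plasmid is not itself an expression or delivery vector. It appears to serve as one member of a library of storage plasmids from which repeat fragments are taken and combined with others to build full-length custom TALEN DNA-binding arrays in a separate destination vector.
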