Addgene plasmid #43648: III-GGTC
Depositing lab: Chad Cowan & Kiran Musunuru. Depositing organization: Harvard University. Publication: A TALEN Genome-Editing System for Generating Human Stem Cell-Based Disease Models. Ding Q, Lee YK, Schaefer EA, Peters DT, Veres A, Kim K, Kuperwasser N, Motola DL, Meissner TB, Hendriks WT, Trevisan M, Gupta RM, Moisan A, Banks E, Friesen M, Schinzel RT, Xia F, Tang A, Xia Y, Figueroa E, Wann A, Ahfeldt T, Daheron L, Zhang F, Rubin LL, Peng LF, Chung RT, Musunuru K, Cowan CA. Cell Stem Cell. 2012 Dec 12. pii: S1934-5909(12)00645-5. doi: 10.1016/j.stem.2012.11.011. PubMed 23246482.
Backbone
  Vector backbone: pCRII-TOPO
  Backbone manufacturer: Invitrogen
  Backbone size w/o insert (bp): 3973
  Vector type: Bacterial Cloning
Growth in bacteria
  Bacterial resistance: Ampicillin and Kanamycin, 100 & 50 μg/mL
  Growth temperature: 37°C
  Growth strain: Top10
  Copy number: High Copy
Gene/Insert
  Gene/Insert name: III-GGTC
  Species: Synthetic
  Insert size (bp): 426
  Cloning method: TOPO Cloning
  Sequencing primers: 5′ T7; 3′ M13-rev
Terms and licenses: Academic/Nonprofit Terms; Industry Terms: Not Available to Industry
How to cite: III-GGTC was a gift from Chad Cowan & Kiran Musunuru (Addgene plasmid # 43648 ; http://n2t.net/addgene:43648 ; RRID:Addgene_43648)
